>Addgene plasmid #104059 | pAAV-CAG-DIO-mTurquoise2 | addgene full sequence | sequence record 201085 | Addgene NGS Result
CGTTACATAACTTACGGTAAATGGCCCGCCTGGCTGACCGCCCAACGACCCCCGCCCATTGACGTCAATA
ATGACGTATGTTCCCATAGTAACGCCAATAGGGACTTTCCATTGACGTCAATGGGTGGAGTATTTACGGT
AAACTGCCCACTTGGCAGTACATCAAGTGTATCATATGCCAAGTACGCCCCCTATTGACGTCAATGACGG
TAAATGGCCCGCCTGGCATTATGCCCAGTACATGACCTTATGGGACTTTCCTACTTGGCAGTACATCTAC
GTATTAGTCATCGCTATTACCATGGTCGAGGTGAGCCCCACGTTCTGCTTCACTCTCCCCATCTCCCCCC
CCTCCCCACCCCCAATTTTGTATTTATTTATTTTTTAATTATTTTGTGCAGCGATGGGGGCGGGGGGGGG
GGGGGCGCGCGCCAGGCGGGGCGGGGCGGGGCGAGGGGCGGGGCGGGGCGAGGCGGAGAGGTGCGGCGGC
AGCCAATCAGAGCGGCGCGCTCCGAAAGTTTCCTTTTATGGCGAGGCGGCGGCGGCGGCGGCCCTATAAA
AAGCGAAGCGCGCGGCGGGCGGGAGTCGCTGCGCGCTGCCTTCGCCCCGTGCCCCGCTCCGCCGCCGCCT
CGCGCCGCCCGCCCCGGCTCTGACTGACCGCGTTACTCCCACAGGTGAGCGGGCGGGACGGCCCTTCTCC
TCCGGGCTGTAATTAGCGCTTGGTTTAATGACGGCTTGTTTCTTTTCTGTGGCTGCGTGAAAGCCTTGAG
GGGCTCCGGGAGCGCCGGCAGGAAGGAAATGGGCGGGGAGGGCCTTCGTGCGTCGCCGCGCCGCCGTCCC
CTTCTCCCTCTCCAGCCTCGGGGCTGTCCGCGGGGGGACGGCTGCCTTCGGGGGGGACGGGGCAGGGCGG
GGTTCGGCTTCTGGCGTGTGACCGGCGGCTCTAGAGCCTCTGCTAACCATGTTCATGCCTTCTTCTTTTT
CCTACAGCTCCTGGGCAACGTGCTGGTTATTGTGCTGTCTCATCATTTTGGCAAAGAATTGCGGCCCAAC
GGTACCGGATCCTCTAGAGTCGACTCCGGAATAACTTCGTATAGGATACTTTATACGAAGTTATGCAGAA
TGGTAGCTGGATTGTAGCTGCTATTAGCAATATGAAACCTCTTAATAACTTCGTATAGCATACATTATAC
GAAGTTATGGCGCGCCTCACTTGTACAGCTCGTCCATGCCGAGAGTGATCCCGGCGGCGGTCACGAACTC
CAGCAGGACCATGTGATCGCGCTTCTCGTTGGGGTCTTTGCTCAGCTTGGACTGGGTGCTCAGGTAGTGG
TTGTCGGGCAGCAGCACGGGGCCGTCGCCGATGGGGGTGTTCTGCTGGTAGTGGTCGGCGAGCTGCACGC
CGCCGTCCTCGATGTTGTGGCGGATCTTGAAGTTGGCCTTGATGCCGTTCTTCTGCTTGTCGGCGGTGAT
ATAGACGTTGTCGCTGAAGTAGTTGTACTCCAGCTTGTGCCCCAGGATGTTGCCGTCCTCCTTGAAGTCG
ATGCCCTTCAGCTCGATGCGGTTCACCAGGGTGTCGCCCTCGAACTTCACCTCGGCGCGGGTCTTGTAGT
TGCCGTCGTCCTTGAAGAAGATGGTGCGCTCCTGGACGTAGCCTTCGGGCATGGCGGACTTGAAGAAGTC
GTGCTGCTTCATGTGGTCGGGGTAGCGGGCGAAGCACTGCACGCCCCAGGACAGGGTGGTCACGAGGGTG
GGCCAGGGCACGGGCAGCTTGCCGGTGGTGCAGATGAACTTCAGGGTCAGCTTGCCGTAGGTGGCATCGC
CCTCGCCCTCGCCGGACACGCTGAACTTGTGGCCGTTTACGTCGCCGTCCAGCTCGACCAGGATGGGCAC
CACCCCGGTGAACAGCTCCTCGCCCTTGCTCACCATGGTGGCGCTAGCATAACTTCGTATAAAGTATCCT
ATACGAAGTTATTTGCCTTAACCCAGAAATTATCACTGTTATTCTTTAGAATGGTGCAAAGAATAACTTC
GTATAATGTATGCTATACGAAGTTATGAATTCGATATCAAGCTTATCGATAATCAACCTCTGGATTACAA
AATTTGTGAAAGATTGACTGGTATTCTTAACTATGTTGCTCCTTTTACGCTATGTGGATACGCTGCTTTA
ATGCCTTTGTATCATGCTATTGCTTCCCGTATGGCTTTCATTTTCTCCTCCTTGTATAAATCCTGGTTGC
TGTCTCTTTATGAGGAGTTGTGGCCCGTTGTCAGGCAACGTGGCGTGGTGTGCACTGTGTTTGCTGACGC
AACCCCCACTGGTTGGGGCATTGCCACCACCTGTCAGCTCCTTTCCGGGACTTTCGCTTTCCCCCTCCCT
ATTGCCACGGCGGAACTCATCGCCGCCTGCCTTGCCCGCTGCTGGACAGGGGCTCGGCTGTTGGGCACTG
ACAATTCCGTGGTGTTGTCGGGGAAATCATCGTCCTTTCCTTGGCTGCTCGCCTATGTTGCCACCTGGAT
TCTGCGCGGGACGTCCTTCTGCTACGTCCCTTCGGCCCTCAATCCAGCGGACCTTCCTTCCCGCGGCCTG
CTGCCGGCTCTGCGGCCTCTTCCGCGTCTTCGCCTTCGCCCTCAGACGAGTCGGATCTCCCTTTGGGCCG
CCTCCCCGCATCGATACCGAGCGCTGCTCGAGAGATCTACGGGTGGCATCCCTGTGACCCCTCCCCAGTG
CCTCTCCTGGCCCTGGAAGTTGCCACTCCAGTGCCCACCAGCCTTGTCCTAATAAAATTAAGTTGCATCA
TTTTGTCTGACTAGGTGTCCTTCTATAATATTATGGGGTGGAGGGGGGTGGTATGGAGCAAGGGGCAAGT
TGGGAAGACAACCTGTAGGGCCTGCGGGGTCTATTGGGAACCAAGCTGGAGTGCAGTGGCACAATCTTGG
CTCACTGCAATCTCCGCCTCCTGGGTTCAAGCGATTCTCCTGCCTCAGCCTCCCGAGTTGTTGGGATTCC
AGGCATGCATGACCAGGCTCAGCTAATTTTTGTTTTTTTGGTAGAGACGGGGTTTCACCATATTGGCCAG
GCTGGTCTCCAACTCCTAATCTCAGGTGATCTACCCACCTTGGCCTCCCAAATTGCTGGGATTACAGGCG
TGAACCACTGCTCCCTTCCCTGTCCTTCTGATTTTGTAGGTAACCACGTGCGGACCGAGCGGCCGCAGGA
ACCCCTAGTGATGGAGTTGGCCACTCCCTCTCTGCGCGCTCGCTCGCTCACTGAGGCCGGGCGACCAAAG
GTCGCCCGACGCCCGGGCTTTGCCCGGGCGGCCTCAGTGAGCGAGCGAGCGCGCAGCTGCCTGCAGGGGC
GCCTGATGCGGTATTTTCTCCTTACGCATCTGTGCGGTATTTCACACCGCATA
[95 nt withheld, positions 3414-3508]
T
[46 nt withheld, positions 3510-3555]
C
[141 nt withheld, positions 3557-3697]
CCTTTGACGTTGGAGTCCACGTTCTTT
[37 nt withheld, positions 3725-3761]
ACTCTATCTCGGGCTATTCTTTTGATTTATAAGGGATTTTGCCGATTTCGGTCTATTGGTTAAAAAATGA
GCTGATTTAACAAAAATTTAACGCGAATTTTAACAAAATATTAACGTTTACAATTTTATGGTGCACTCTC
AGTACAATCTGCTCTGATGCCGCATAGTTAAGCCAGCCCCGACACCCGCCAACACCCGCTGACGCGCCCT
GACGGGCTTGTCTGCTCCCGGCATCCGCTTACAGACAAGCTGTGACCGTCTCCGGGAGCTGCATGTGTCA
GAGGTTTTCACCGTCATCACCGAAACGCGCGAGACGAAAGGGCCTCGTGATACGCCTATTTTTATAGGTT
AATGTCATGATAATAATGGTTTCTTAGACGTCAGGTGGCACTTTTCGGGGAAATGTGCGCGGAACCCCTA
TTTGTTTATTTTTCTAAATACATTCAAATATGTATCCGCTCATGAGACAATAACCCTGATAAATGCTTCA
ATAATATTGAAAAAGGAAGAGTATGAGTATTCAACATTTCCGTGTCGCCCTTATTCCCTTTTTTGCGGCA
TTTTGCCTTCCTGTTTTTGCTCACCCAGAAACGCTGGTGAAAGTAAAAGATGCTGAAGATCAGTTGGGTG
CACGAGTGGGTTACATCGAACTGGATCTCAACAGCGGTAAGATCCTTGAGAGTTTTCGCCCCGAAGAACG
TTTTCCAATGATGAGCACTTTTAAAGTTCTGCTATGTGGCGCGGTATTATCCCGTATTGACGCCGGGCAA
GAGCAACTCGGTCGCCGCATACACTATTCTCAGAATGACTTGGTTGAGTACTCACCAGTCACAGAAAAGC
ATCTTACGGATGGCATGACAGTAAGAGAATTATGCAGTGCTGCCATAACCATGAGTGATAACACTGCGGC
CAACTTACTTCTGACAACGATCGGAGGACCGAAGGAGCTAACCGCTTTTTTGCACAACATGGGGGATCAT
GTAACTCGCCTTGATCGTTGGGAACCGGAGCTGAATGAAGCCATACCAAACGACGAGCGTGACACCACGA
TGCCTGTAGCAATGGCAACAACGTTGCGCAAACTATTAACTGGCGAACTACTTACTCTAGCTTCCCGGCA
ACAATTAATAGACTGGATGGAGGCGGATAAAGTTGCAGGACCACTTCTGCGCTCGGCCCTTCCGGCTGGC
TGGTTTATTGCTGATAAATCTGGAGCCGGTGAGCGTGGGTCTCGCGGTATCATTGCAGCACTGGGGCCAG
ATGGTAAGCCCTCCCGTATCGTAGTTATCTACACGACGGGGAGTCAGGCAACTATGGATGAACGAAATAG
ACAGATCGCTGAGATAGGTGCCTCACTGATTAAGCATTGGTAACTGTCAGACCAAGTTTACTCATATATA
CTTTAGATTGATTTAAAACTTCATTTTTAATTTAAAAGGATCTAGGTGAAGATCCTTTTTGATAATCTCA
TGACCAAAATCCCTTAACGTGAGTTTTCGTTCCACTGAGCGTCAGACCCCGTAGAAAAGATCAAAGGATC
TTCTTGAGATCCTTTTTTTCTGCGCGTAATCTGCTGCTTGCAAACAAAAAAACCACCGCTACCAGCGGTG
GTTTGTTTGCCGGATCAAGAGCTACCAACTCTTTTTCCGAAGGTAACTGGCTTCAGCAGAGCGCAGATAC
CAAATACTGTTCTTCTAGTGTAGCCGTAGTTAGGCCACCACTTCAAGAACTCTGTAGCACCGCCTACATA
CCTCGCTCTGCTAATCCTGTTACCAGTGGCTGCTGCCAGTGGCGATAAGTCGTGTCTTACCGGGTTGGAC
TCAAGACGATAGTTACCGGATAAGGCGCAGCGGTCGGGCTGAACGGGGGGTTCGTGCACACAGCCCAGCT
TGGAGCGAACGACCTACACCGAACTGAGATACCTACAGCGTGAGCTATGAGAAAGCGCCACGCTTCCCGA
AGGGAGAAAGGCGGACAGGTATCCGGTAAGCGGCAGGGTCGGAACAGGAGAGCGCACGAGGGAGCTTCCA
GGGGGAAACGCCTGGTATCTTTATAGTCCTGTCGGGTTTCGCCACCTCTGACTTGAGCGTCGATTTTTGT
GATGCTCGTCAGGGGGGCGGAGCCTATGGAAAAACGCCAGCAACGCGGCCTTTTTACGGTTCCTGGCCTT
TTGCTGGCCTTTTGCTCACATGTCCTGCAGGCAGCTGCGCGCTCGCTCGCTCACTGAGGCCGCCCGGGCG
TCGGGCGACCTTTGGTCGCCCGGCCTCAGTGAGCGAGCGAGCGCGCAGAGAGGGAGTGGCCAACTCCATC
ACTAGGGGTTCCTGCGGCCGCACGCGTAACACTAGTTATTAATAGTAATCAATTACGGGGTCATTAGTTC
ATAGCCCATATATGGAGTTCCG
Features (pLannotate 1.2.2; 27 found; start..end, strand, type, name):
      1..304     +  enhancer       CMV enhancer: human cytomegalovirus immediate early enhancer
    306..581     +  promoter       chicken β-actin promoter: No description available
    582..717     +  intron         hybrid intron (fragment): hybrid between chicken β-actin (CBA) and minute virus of mice (MMV) introns (Gray et al., 2011)
    782..987     +  intron         chimeric intron (fragment): chimera between introns from chicken β-actin and rabbit β-globin
    985..1047    +  CDS            HBB (fragment): HBB_LEPEU - Experimental evidence at protein level: Swiss-Prot protein existence level 1. Involved in oxygen transport from the lung to the various peripheral tissues. From Lepus europaeus (European hare).
   1057..1074    +  misc_feature   MCS (fragment): pUC18/19 multiple cloning site
   1081..1114    +  protein_bind   lox2272: Cre-mediated recombination occurs in the 8-bp core sequence (GGATACTT). lox2272 sites are compatible with each other, but incompatible with loxP or loxN sites (Lee and Saito, 1988). Cre recombinase
   1115..1164    -  intron         β-globin intron (fragment): internally truncated intron from human β-globin
   1165..1198    +  protein_bind   loxP: Cre-mediated recombination occurs in the 8-bp core sequence (GCATACAT). Cre recombinase
   1210..1926    -  CDS            mTurquoise2: mTurquoise2 is a basic (constitutively fluorescent) cyan fluorescent protein published in 2012, derived from Aequorea victoria. It is reported to be a rapidly-maturing monomer with very low acid sensitivity.
   1939..1972    -  protein_bind   lox2272: Cre-mediated recombination occurs in the 8-bp core sequence (GGATACTT). lox2272 sites are compatible with each other, but incompatible with loxP or loxN sites (Lee and Saito, 1988). Cre recombinase
   1973..2022    -  intron         β-globin intron (fragment): internally truncated intron from human β-globin
   2023..2056    -  protein_bind   loxP: Cre-mediated recombination occurs in the 8-bp core sequence (GCATACAT). Cre recombinase
   2057..2081    +  misc_feature   MCS (fragment): pBluescript multiple cloning site
   2081..2669    +  misc_feature   WPRE: woodchuck hepatitis virus posttranscriptional regulatory element
   2701..3177    +  polyA_signal   hGH poly(A) signal: human growth hormone polyadenylation signal
   3217..3357    +  repeat_region  AAV2 ITR: inverted terminal repeat of adeno-associated virus serotype 2 inverted
   3362..3413    -  misc_feature   bom (fragment): basis of mobility region from pBR322
   3432..3887    +  rep_origin     f1 ori (sequence partly withheld): f1 bacteriophage origin of replication; arrow indicates direction of (+) strand synthesis
   3888..3937    -  misc_feature   bom (fragment): basis of mobility region from pBR322
   4039..4074    -  CDS            rop (fragment): Rop protein, which maintains plasmids at low copy number; rop
   4169..4273    +  promoter       AmpR promoter: bla
   4274..5134    +  CDS            AmpR: β-lactamase; bla; confers resistance to ampicillin, carbenicillin, and related antibiotics
   5305..5893    +  rep_origin     ori: high-copy-number ColE1/pMB1/pBR322/pUC origin of replication
   5966..5993    +  repeat_region  AAV2 ITR (fragment): inverted terminal repeat of adeno-associated virus serotype 2 inverted
   6022..6049    +  repeat_region  AAV2 ITR (fragment): inverted terminal repeat of adeno-associated virus serotype 2 inverted
   6102..6163    +  enhancer       CMV enhancer (fragment): human cytomegalovirus immediate early enhancer
