[The description below was written by a language model from this plasmid's Addgene catalogue record and pLannotate feature annotations shown in this document.]
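Description:
pAAV-CAG-DIO-mTurquoise2 is an adeno-associated virus transfer (cis) plasmid built on a pAAV backbone, designed to package a Cre-dependent cyan fluorescent reporter into recombinant AAV. In bacteria it is maintained through a high-copy ColE1/pUC-type origin and selected with ampicillin via the β-lactamase gene. An f1 phage origin is also present in the backbone. The expression cassette is flanked by AAV2 inverted terminal repeats, which provide the signals for genome replication and encapsidation. In the sequence annotation one ITR is detected in full, while the other appears only as short fragments, which is common for these structured repeats in sequencing-derived records.

Expression is driven by the CAG promoter, annotated here as the CMV immediate-early enhancer, the chicken β-actin promoter and chimeric β-actin/β-globin intron sequence. Downstream lies a double-floxed inverted open reading frame (DIO) cassette: the roughly 720 bp mTurquoise2 coding sequence sits in antisense orientation relative to the promoter, bracketed by a lox2272/loxP pair on one side and an oppositely oriented lox2272/loxP pair on the other. Because the two lox variants are incompatible with each other, Cre first inverts the insert through one pair. It then excises one site of the other pair, locking mTurquoise2 in the sense orientation so that it is expressed only in Cre-positive cells. A WPRE element enhances transcript stability and expression, and the human growth hormone polyadenylation signal terminates the message.

The construct serves as a strong, ubiquitous-promoter reporter whose labelling is restricted genetically by Cre. It was deposited in connection with work on systemically delivered AAV vectors for widespread and targeted gene delivery in rodents.
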