Addgene plasmid #104059: pAAV-CAG-DIO-mTurquoise2
Purpose: AAV expression of Cre-dependent reporter mTurquoise2
Depositing lab: Viviana Gradinaru. Depositing organization: California Institute of Technology. Publication: Systemic AAV vectors for widespread and targeted gene delivery in rodents. Challis RC, Ravindra Kumar S, Chan KY, Challis C, Beadle K, Jang MJ, Kim HM, Rajendran PS, Tompkins JD, Shivkumar K, Deverman BE, Gradinaru V. Nat Protoc. 2019 Feb;14(2):379-414. doi: 10.1038/s41596-018-0097-3. PubMed 30626963.
Backbone
  Vector backbone: pAAV
  Vector type: AAV
Growth in bacteria
  Bacterial resistance: Ampicillin, 100 μg/mL
  Growth temperature: 37°C
  Growth strain: NEB Stable
  Copy number: High Copy
Gene/Insert
  Gene/Insert name: mTurquoise2
  Insert size (bp): 720
  Promoter: CAG
  Cloning method: Restriction Enzyme; 5′ cloning site unknown (unknown if destroyed); 3′ cloning site unknown (unknown if destroyed)
Terms and licenses: Academic/Nonprofit Terms; Industry Terms: Not Available to Industry
Depositor comments: Please visit https://www.biorxiv.org/content/early/2018/01/19/246405 for bioRxiv preprint.
How to cite: pAAV-CAG-DIO-mTurquoise2 was a gift from Viviana Gradinaru (Addgene plasmid # 104059 ; http://n2t.net/addgene:104059 ; RRID:Addgene_104059)
